LOCUS       Exported 5622 bp ds-DNA circular SYN 12-MAY-2021
DEFINITION  synthetic circular DNA
ACCESSION   .
VERSION     .
KEYWORDS    pGBT-R16
SOURCE      synthetic DNA construct
  ORGANISM  synthetic DNA construct
REFERENCE   1 (bases 1 to 5622)
  AUTHORS   Clark KJ, Balciunas D, Pogoda HM, Ding Y, Westcot SE, Bedell VM,
            Greenwood TM, Urban MD, Skuster KJ, Petzold AM, Ni J, Nielsen AL,
            Patowary A, Scaria V, Sivasubbu S, Xu X, Hammerschmidt M, Ekker SC
  TITLE     In vivo protein trapping produces a functional expression codex of
            the vertebrate proteome.
  JOURNAL   Nat Methods. 2011 Jun;8(6):506-15. Epub 2011 May 8.
  PUBMED    21552255
REFERENCE   2 (bases 1 to 5622)
  AUTHORS   .
  TITLE     Direct Submission
  JOURNAL   Exported May 12, 2021 from SnapGene Server 1.1.58
            http://www.snapgene.com
FEATURES             Location/Qualifiers
     source          1..5622
                     /organism="synthetic DNA construct"
                     /mol_type="other DNA"
     protein_bind    complement(221..254)
                     /label=loxP
                     /bound_moiety="Cre recombinase"
                     /note="Cre-mediated recombination occurs in the 8-bp core
                     sequence (GCATACAT)."
     CDS             581..1255
                     /codon_start=1
                     /product="monomeric derivative of DsRed (Campbell et al.,
                     2002)"
                     /label=mRFP1
                     /note="mammalian codon-optimized"
                     /translation="ASSEDVIKEFMRFKVRMEGSVNGHEFEIEGEGEGRPYEGTQTAKL
                     KVTKGGPLPFAWDILSPQFQYGSKAYVKHPADIPDYLKLSFPEGFKWERVMNFEDGGVV
                     TVTQDSSLQDGEFIYKVKLRGTNFPSDGPVMQKKTMGWEASTERMYPEDGALKGEIKMR
                     LKLKDGGHYDAEVKTTYMAKKPVQLPGAYKTDIKLDITSHNEDYTIVEQYERAEGRHST
                     GA"
     primer_bind     complement(708..726)
                     /label=mCherry-R
                     /note="mCherry, reverse primer"
     primer_bind     976..995
                     /label=mCherry-F
                     /note="mCherry, forward primer"
     primer_bind     1170..1193
                     /label=DsRed1-C
                     /note="DsRed1, forward primer"
     protein_bind    complement(2366..2399)
                     /label=loxP
                     /bound_moiety="Cre recombinase"
                     /note="Cre-mediated recombination occurs in the 8-bp core
                     sequence (GCATACAT)."
     primer_bind     complement(2695..2714)
                     /label=T7
                     /note="T7 promoter, forward primer"
     promoter        complement(2696..2714)
                     /label=T7 promoter
                     /note="promoter for bacteriophage T7 RNA polymerase"
     primer_bind     complement(2721..2738)
                     /label=M13 Forward
                     /note="In lacZ gene. Also called M13-F20 or M13 (-21)
                     Forward"
     primer_bind     complement(2721..2737)
                     /label=M13 fwd
                     /note="common sequencing primer, one of multiple similar
                     variants"
     primer_bind     complement(2730..2752)
                     /label=M13/pUC Forward
                     /note="In lacZ gene"
     rep_origin      2878..3333
                     /direction=RIGHT
                     /label=f1 ori
                     /note="f1 bacteriophage origin of replication; arrow
                     indicates direction of (+) strand synthesis"
     primer_bind     complement(2965..2984)
                     /label=F1ori-R
                     /note="F1 origin, reverse primer"
     primer_bind     3175..3196
                     /label=F1ori-F
                     /note="F1 origin, forward primer"
     promoter        3411..3515
                     /gene="bla"
                     /label=AmpR promoter
     CDS             3516..4376
                     /codon_start=1
                     /gene="bla"
                     /product="beta-lactamase"
                     /label=AmpR
                     /note="confers resistance to ampicillin, carbenicillin, and
                     related antibiotics"
                     /translation="MSIQHFRVALIPFFAAFCLPVFAHPETLVKVKDAEDQLGARVGYI
                     ELDLNSGKILESFRPEERFPMMSTFKVLLCGAVLSRIDAGQEQLGRRIHYSQNDLVEYS
                     PVTEKHLTDGMTVRELCSAAITMSDNTAANLLLTTIGGPKELTAFLHNMGDHVTRLDRW
                     EPELNEAIPNDERDTTMPVAMATTLRKLLTGELLTLASRQQLIDWMEADKVAGPLLRSA
                     LPAGWFIADKSGAGERGSRGIIAALGPDGKPSRIVVIYTTGSQATMDERNRQIAEIGAS
                     LIKHW"
     primer_bind     complement(3734..3753)
                     /label=Amp-R
                     /note="Ampicillin resistance gene, reverse primer"
     rep_origin      4547..5135
                     /direction=RIGHT
                     /label=ori
                     /note="high-copy-number ColE1/pMB1/pBR322/pUC origin of
                     replication"
     primer_bind     5036..5055
                     /label=pBR322ori-F
                     /note="pBR322 origin, forward primer"
     primer_bind     5289..5306
                     /label=L4440
                     /note="L4440 vector, forward primer"
     protein_bind    5423..5444
                     /label=CAP binding site
                     /bound_moiety="E. coli catabolite activator protein"
                     /note="CAP binding activates transcription in the presence
                     of cAMP."
     promoter        5459..5489
                     /label=lac promoter
                     /note="promoter for the E. coli lac operon"
     protein_bind    5497..5513
                     /label=lac operator
                     /bound_moiety="lac repressor encoded by lacI"
                     /note="The lac repressor binds to the lac operator to
                     inhibit transcription in E. coli. This inhibition can be
                     relieved by adding lactose or
                     isopropyl-beta-D-thiogalactopyranoside (IPTG)."
     primer_bind     5502..5524
                     /label=M13/pUC Reverse
                     /note="In lacZ gene"
     primer_bind     5521..5537
                     /label=M13 rev
                     /note="common sequencing primer, one of multiple similar
                     variants"
     primer_bind     5521..5537
                     /label=M13 Reverse
                     /note="In lacZ gene. Also called M13-rev"
     promoter        5555..5573
                     /label=SP6 promoter
                     /note="promoter for bacteriophage SP6 RNA polymerase"
     primer_bind     5555..5572
                     /label=SP6
                     /note="SP6 promoter, forward primer"
ORIGIN
        1 gcagaggtgt aaaaagtact caaaaatttt actcaagtga aagtacaagt acttagggaa
       61 aattttactc aattaaaagt aaaagtatct ggctagaatc ttacttgagt aaaagtaaaa
      121 aagtactcca ttaaaattgt acttgagtat taaggaagta aaagtaaaag caagaaagaa
      181 aactagagat tcttgtttaa gctgtaggga taacagggta ataacttcgt ataatgtatg
      241 ctatacgaag ttatcagcat gcaaaccgtt ctctgaagcc tctcgtctgt cccgtttcct
      301 cattttaagt tctcctgttc attggttcac ttcctccagg ctttgtgtcc tctgagctcc
      361 tgagtttctc ctcttctcag caggttatct aaactttgcc tgcctgtttt gcagttcctt
      421 ctgcactttt tgttccttta ctctggattt ccgactaacc cctgcatgga agtgtggatt
      481 gtgtgctgca gacacttgaa catccagtta acgtctccat cctctctttg cagatcatgt
      541 tggagacctt caacaccccc gcccccgggt accggaaggt gcctcctccg aggacgtcat
      601 caaggagttc atgcgcttca aggtgcgcat ggagggctcc gtgaacggcc acgagttcga
      661 gatcgagggc gagggcgagg gccgccccta cgagggcacc cagaccgcca agctgaaggt
      721 gaccaagggc ggccccctgc ccttcgcctg ggacatcctg tcccctcagt tccagtacgg
      781 ctccaaggcc tacgtgaagc accccgccga catccccgac tacttgaagc tgtccttccc
      841 cgagggcttc aagtgggagc gcgtgatgaa cttcgaggac ggcggcgtgg tgaccgtgac
      901 ccaggactcc tccctgcagg acggcgagtt catctacaag gtgaagctgc gcggcaccaa
      961 cttcccctcc gacggccccg taatgcagaa gaagaccatg ggctgggagg cctccaccga
     1021 gcggatgtac cccgaggacg gcgccctgaa gggcgagatc aagatgaggc tgaagctgaa
     1081 ggacggcggc cactacgacg ccgaggtcaa gaccacctac atggccaaga agcccgtgca
     1141 gctgcccggc gcctacaaga ccgacatcaa gctggacatc acctcccaca acgaggacta
     1201 caccatcgtg gaacagtacg agcgcgccga gggccgccac tccaccggcg cctaagaaat
     1261 cgatacggac tgttaccact tcacgccgac tcaaactgcg cagagaaact tcaaacgaca
     1321 acattggcat ggcttttgtt atttttggcg cttgactcag gatctaaaaa ctggaacggt
     1381 gaaggtgacg gcaatgtttt ttggcaaata agcatccccg aagttctaca atgcatctga
     1441 ggactccatg ttttgttttc tttagtcatt ccaaatgttt gttaaatgca ttgttccgaa
     1501 acttatttgc ctctatgaag gctgcccagt aattgggagc atacttaaca ttgtagtatt
     1561 gtatgtaaat tatgtaacaa aacaatgtct gggtttttgt acttttcagc cttaaaatct
     1621 tgggtttatt tttttttctt tgttccaaaa aaacgaagct ttaccattca agatgtaaag
     1681 gtttccattc cccctgggca tattgtaaaa gctgtgtgga acgtggcggt gccagacatt
     1741 tggtggggcc aacctgtaca ctgactaatt caattccaat aaaagtgcac atgtaagaca
     1801 tcctacccct gtctcatttc ctgtcttggc tctgagtggc ttcaataaaa atggcttttg
     1861 tgaagttgca ccatgttaat tacatttcag cactttcaca ccaggttttt gactaatttg
     1921 aatttatcga agtttgacct tttttttttt ttttccttca agctaatttg aggttatcaa
     1981 accatttcat tggaggaaac ttaatgttta aaagcataaa ttcgaaacat gattcattta
     2041 tttaactgct taatggtgaa acaaacttca agtaatacac caagtgttcc ctcatatgaa
     2101 ggtagctaac tgcaaacggc cttaactttc catcttaagt tgagctacat aaaggcttta
     2161 acaggaagga agagccagtt taaaagtcaa accaccatga ctgatataaa ttcttgtcca
     2221 tataaccttg cgtttcacac aatatagcta tctactgcta aataaattat cgcgattcct
     2281 attctctaga aagtatagga acttcctagg agcgctccgg agatcttcct attctctaga
     2341 aagtatagga acttcttaat taacgataac ttcgtataat gtatgctata cgaagttata
     2401 ttaccctgtt atccctacca tgaaattaaa ctgggcatca gcgcaattca attggtttgg
     2461 taatagcaag ggaaaataga atgaagtgat ctccaaaaaa taagtacttt ttgactgtaa
     2521 ataaaattgt aaggagtaaa aagtactttt ttttctaaaa aaatgtaatt aagtaaaagt
     2581 aaaagtattg atttttaatt gtactcaagt aaagtaaaaa tccccaaaaa taatacttaa
     2641 gtacagtaat caagtaaaat tactcaagta ctttacacct ctgggcccaa ttcgccctat
     2701 agtgagtcgt attacaattc actggccgtc gttttacaac gtcgtgactg ggaaaaccct
     2761 ggcgttaccc aacttaatcg ccttgcagca catccccctt tcgccagctg gcgtaatagc
     2821 gaagaggccc gcaccgatcg cccttcccaa cagttgcgca gcctgaatgg cgaatggnnn
     2881 nnnnnnnnnn nnnnnnnnnn nnnnnnnnnn nnnnnnnnnn nnnnnnnnnn nnnnnnnnnn
     2941 nnnnnnnnnn nnnnnnnnnn nnnnnnnnnn nnnnnnnnnn nnnnnnnnnn nnnnnnnnnn
     3001 ncnnnnnnnn nnnnnnnnnn nnnnnnnnnn nnnnnnnnnn nnnnnnnnnn nnnnnnnnnn
     3061 nnnnnnnnnn nnnnnnnnnn nnnnnnnnnn nnnannnnnn nnnnnnnnnn nnnnnnnnnn
     3121 nnnnnnnnnn nnnnnnnnnn nnncctttga cgttggagtc cacgttcttt aatagtggac
     3181 tcttgttcca aactggaaca acactcaacc ctatctcggt ctattctttt gatttataag
     3241 ggattttgcc gatttcggcc tattggttaa aaaatgagct gatttaacaa aaatttaacg
     3301 cgaattttaa caaaatatta acgcttacaa tttcctgatg cggtattttc tccttacgca
     3361 tctgtgcggt atttcacacc gcatcaggtg gcacttttcg gggaaatgtg cgcggaaccc
     3421 ctatttgttt atttttctaa atacattcaa atatgtatcc gctcatgaga caataaccct
     3481 gataaatgct tcaataatat tgaaaaagga agagtatgag tattcaacat ttccgtgtcg
     3541 cccttattcc cttttttgcg gcattttgcc ttcctgtttt tgctcaccca gaaacgctgg
     3601 tgaaagtaaa agatgctgaa gatcagttgg gtgcacgagt gggttacatc gaactggatc
     3661 tcaacagcgg taagatcctt gagagttttc gccccgaaga acgttttcca atgatgagca
     3721 cttttaaagt tctgctatgt ggcgcggtat tatcccgtat tgacgccggg caagagcaac
     3781 tcggtcgccg catacactat tctcagaatg acttggttga gtactcacca gtcacagaaa
     3841 agcatcttac ggatggcatg acagtaagag aattatgcag tgctgccata accatgagtg
     3901 ataacactgc ggccaactta cttctgacaa cgatcggagg accgaaggag ctaaccgctt
     3961 ttttgcacaa catgggggat catgtaactc gccttgatcg ttgggaaccg gagctgaatg
     4021 aagccatacc aaacgacgag cgtgacacca cgatgcctgt agcaatggca acaacgttgc
     4081 gcaaactatt aactggcgaa ctacttactc tagcttcccg gcaacaatta atagactgga
     4141 tggaggcgga taaagttgca ggaccacttc tgcgctcggc ccttccggct ggctggttta
     4201 ttgctgataa atctggagcc ggtgagcgtg ggtctcgcgg tatcattgca gcactggggc
     4261 cagatggtaa gccctcccgt atcgtagtta tctacacgac ggggagtcag gcaactatgg
     4321 atgaacgaaa tagacagatc gctgagatag gtgcctcact gattaagcat tggtaactgt
     4381 cagaccaagt ttactcatat atactttaga ttgatttaaa acttcatttt taatttaaaa
     4441 ggatctaggt gaagatcctt tttgataatc tcatgaccaa aatcccttaa cgtgagtttt
     4501 cgttccactg agcgtcagac cccgtagaaa agatcaaagg atcttcttga gatccttttt
     4561 ttctgcgcgt aatctgctgc ttgcaaacaa aaaaaccacc gctaccagcg gtggtttgtt
     4621 tgccggatca agagctacca actctttttc cgaaggtaac tggcttcagc agagcgcaga
     4681 taccaaatac tgttcttcta gtgtagccgt agttaggcca ccacttcaag aactctgtag
     4741 caccgcctac atacctcgct ctgctaatcc tgttaccagt ggctgctgcc agtggcgata
     4801 agtcgtgtct taccgggttg gactcaagac gatagttacc ggataaggcg cagcggtcgg
     4861 gctgaacggg gggttcgtgc acacagccca gcttggagcg aacgacctac accgaactga
     4921 gatacctaca gcgtgagcta tgagaaagcg ccacgcttcc cgaagggaga aaggcggaca
     4981 ggtatccggt aagcggcagg gtcggaacag gagagcgcac gagggagctt ccagggggaa
     5041 acgcctggta tctttatagt cctgtcgggt ttcgccacct ctgacttgag cgtcgatttt
     5101 tgtgatgctc gtcagggggg cggagcctat ggaaaaacgc cagcaacgcg gcctttttac
     5161 ggttcctggc cttttgctgg ccttttgctc acatgttctt tcctgcgtta tcccctgatt
     5221 ctgtggataa ccgtattacc gcctttgagt gagctgatac cgctcgccgc agccgaacga
     5281 ccgagcgcag cgagtcagtg agcgaggaag cggaagagcg cccaatacgc aaaccgcctc
     5341 tccccgcgcg ttggccgatt cattaatgca gctggcacga caggtttccc gactggaaag
     5401 cgggcagtga gcgcaacgca attaatgtga gttagctcac tcattaggca ccccaggctt
     5461 tacactttat gcttccggct cgtatgttgt gtggaattgt gagcggataa caatttcaca
     5521 caggaaacag ctatgaccat gattacgcca agctatttag gtgacactat agaatactca
     5581 agctatgcat ccaacgcgtt gggagctctc ccatatggtc ga
//
