[The description below was written by a language model from this plasmid's Addgene catalogue record and the feature table of its GenBank file.]
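Description:
pGBT-R16 is a 5.6 kb Cre/lox-revertible gene-trap (protein-trap) plasmid built on the pDB685 backbone and carrying a miniature Tol2 transposon. It is maintained in E. coli through a high-copy ColE1/pUC-type origin and selected with ampicillin via the bla gene. An f1 origin is also present, along with remnants of a lacZ-type cloning region (CAP site, lac promoter and operator) and flanking SP6 and T7 promoters and M13 primer sites that bracket the transposon cargo.

The annotated payload is an mRFP1 coding sequence, a monomeric DsRed derivative, which the record notes lacks its own start codon. This is the defining feature of a protein trap: red fluorescence can only arise when the transposon lands within a transcribed gene in the correct orientation and reading frame, so that mRFP is translated as a fusion to the N-terminal portion of the endogenous protein. The reporter therefore reveals the expression pattern of the trapped locus. Two loxP sites in the same orientation flank mRFP and roughly a further kilobase of unannotated downstream sequence, so Cre recombinase can excise the trapping cassette, offering a means of reverting an insertion. The Tol2 inverted terminal repeats named in the catalogue entry are not annotated in the feature table, nor are any splice acceptor, polyadenylation or terminator elements that a trap of this type would be expected to need; the record does not describe them. The intended host organism is not stated explicitly, although the associated publication concerns in vivo protein trapping in a vertebrate. Integration would require Tol2 transposase supplied separately, as none is encoded on the plasmid.
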