Addgene plasmid #31827: pGBT-R16
Depositing lab: Stephen Ekker. Depositing organization: Mayo Foundation for Medical Education and Research. Publication: In vivo protein trapping produces a functional expression codex of the vertebrate proteome. Clark KJ, Balciunas D, Pogoda HM, Ding Y, Westcot SE, Bedell VM, Greenwood TM, Urban MD, Skuster KJ, Petzold AM, Ni J, Nielsen AL, Patowary A, Scaria V, Sivasubbu S, Xu X, Hammerschmidt M, Ekker SC. Nat Methods. 2011 Jun;8(6):506-15. Epub 2011 May 8. 10.1038/nmeth.1606 PubMed 21552255.
Backbone
  Vector backbone: pDB685
  Backbone size w/o insert (bp): 5622
  Vector type: Cre/Lox ; gene trap
Growth in bacteria
  Bacterial resistance: Ampicillin, 100 μg/mL
  Growth temperature: 37°C
  Growth strain: DH5alpha
  Copy number: Unknown
Gene/Insert
  Gene/Insert name: mini Tol2 ITR (alt name: Tol2 transposon)
  Species: Artificial sequence
  Mutation: mRFP lacks start codon
  Tag / fusion protein: mRFP (N terminal on backbone)
  Cloning method: Restriction Enzyme; 5′ cloning site NA (unknown if destroyed); 3′ cloning site NA (unknown if destroyed)
  Sequencing primers: 5′ M13pUC-rev; 3′ M13pUC-fwd
Terms and licenses: Academic/Nonprofit Terms; Industry Terms: Not Available to Industry
How to cite: pGBT-R16 was a gift from Stephen Ekker (Addgene plasmid # 31827 ; http://n2t.net/addgene:31827 ; RRID:Addgene_31827)
