>Addgene plasmid #31827 | pGBT-R16 | addgene partial sequence | sequence record 36811 | dsRed1-C 5'-AGCTGGACATCACCTCCCACAACG-3'
AACNCGNGGNANGTCGAGCGCGCCGAGGGCCGCCACTCCACCGGCGCCTAAGAAATCGATACGGACTGTT
ACCACTTCACGCCGACTCAAACTGCGCAGAGAAACTTCAAACGACAACATTGGCATGGCTTTTGTTATTT
TTGGCGCTTGACTCAGGATCTAAAAACTGGAACGGTGAAGGTGACGGCAATGTTTTTTGGCAAATAAGCA
TCCCCGAAGTTCTACAATGCATCTGAGGACTCCATGTTTTGTTTTCTTTAGTCATTCCAAATGTTTGTTA
AATGCATTGTTCCGAAACTTATTTGCCTCTATGAAGGCTGCCCAGTAATTGGGAGCATACTTAACATTGT
AGTATTGTATGTAAATTATGTAACAAAACAATGTCTGGGTTTTTGTACTTTTCAGCCTTAAAATCTTGGG
TTTATTTTTTTTTCTTTGTTCCAAAAAAACGAAGCTTTACCATTCAAGATGTAAAGGTTTCCATTCCCCC
TGGGCATATTGTAAAAGCTGTGTGGAACGTGGCGGTGCCAGACATTTGGTGGGGCCAACCTGTACACTGA
CTAATTCAATTCCAATAAAAGTGCACATGTAAGACATCCTACCCCTGTCTCATTTCCTGTCTTGGCTCTG
AGTGGCTTCAATAAAAATGGCTTTTGTGAAGTTGCACCATGTTAATTACATTTCAGCACTTTCACACCAG
GTTTTTGACTAATTTGAATTTATCGAAGTTTGACCTTTTTTTTTTTTTTTTCTTCAAGCTAATTTGAGGT
TATCAAACCATTTCATTGGAGGAAACTTAATGTTTAAAAGCATAAATTCGAAACATGATTCATTTATTTA
NCTGCTTAANGGGGAAACAAACTTCAAGTAAACACCAAGTGTTCCCCCATATGANGGAGC
