>Addgene plasmid #31827 | pGBT-R16 | addgene partial sequence | sequence record 37587 | Sp6 5'-ATTTAGGTGACACTATAG-3'
CTCTCCCATATGGTCGAGCAGAGGTGTAAAAAGTACTCAAAAATTTTACTCAAGTGAAAGTACAAGTACT
TAGGGAAAATTTTACTCAATTAAAAGTAAAAGTATCTGGCTAGAATCTTACTTGAGTAAAAGTAAAAAAG
TACTCCATTAAAATTGTACTTGAGTATTAAGGAAGTAAAAGTAAAAGCAAGAAAGAAAACTAGAGATTCT
TGTTTAAGCTGTAGGGATAACAGGGTAATAACTTCGTATAATGTATGCTATACGAAGTTATCAGCATGCA
AACCGTTCTCTGAAGCCTCTCGTCTGTCCCGTTTCCTCATTTTAAGTTCTCCTGTTCATTGGTTCACTTC
CTCCAGGCTTTGTGTCCTCTGAGCTCCTGAGTTTCTCCTCTTCTCAGCAGGTTATCTAAACTTTGCCTGC
CTGTTTTGCAGTTCCTTCTGCACTTTTTGTTCCTTTACTCTGGATTTCCGACTAACCCCTGCATGGAAGT
GTGGATTGTGTGCTGCAGACACTTGAACATCCAGTTAACGTCTCCATCCTCTCTTTGCAGATCATGTTGG
AGACCTTCAACACCCCCGCCCCCGGGTACCGGAAGGTGCCTCCTCCGAGGACGTCATCAAGGAGTTCATG
CGCTTCAAGGTGCGCATGGAGGGCTCCGTGAACGGCCACGAGTTCGAG
